Addgene plasmid #173558: pICSL86977OD:PITG_21362
Purpose: This is a binary plasmid that can be transferred into Agrobacterium and used to transiently express the protein encoded by the insert in plants by agro-infiltration.
Depositing lab: Sophien Kamoun. Depositing organization: Sainsbury Laboratory, Norwich. Publication: Plant pathogens convergently evolved to counteract redundant nodes of an NLR immune receptor network. Derevnina L, Contreras MP, Adachi H, Upson J, Vergara Cruces A, Xie R, Sklenar J, Menke FLH, Mugford ST, MacLean D, Ma W, Hogenhout SA, Goverse A, Maqbool A, Wu CH, Kamoun S. PLoS Biol. 2021 Aug 23;19(8):e3001136. doi: 10.1371/journal.pbio.3001136. PubMed 34424903.
Backbone
  Vector backbone: pICSL86977OD
  Backbone manufacturer: Youles SynBio plasmids
  Backbone size w/o insert (bp): 8679
  Vector type: Plant Expression
  Selectable markers: Basta
Growth in bacteria
  Bacterial resistance: Kanamycin, 50 μg/mL
  Growth temperature: 37°C
  Growth strain: DH5alpha
  Copy number: High Copy
Gene/Insert
  Gene/Insert name: PITG_21362_T30-4
  Species: Phytophthora infestans
  Promoter: 35S
  Cloning method: Restriction Enzyme; 5′ cloning site unknown (unknown if destroyed); 3′ cloning site unknown (unknown if destroyed)
Terms and licenses: Academic/Nonprofit Terms; Industry Terms: Not Available to Industry
How to cite: pICSL86977OD:PITG_21362 was a gift from Sophien Kamoun (Addgene plasmid # 173558 ; http://n2t.net/addgene:173558 ; RRID:Addgene_173558)
