[The description below was written by a language model from this plasmid's Addgene catalogue record and pLannotate feature annotations shown in this document.]
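Description:
pICSL86977OD:PITG_21362 is a plant binary expression plasmid built on the pICSL86977OD backbone. It is designed to be moved into Agrobacterium and used for transient expression of its insert in plant tissue by agro-infiltration. It carries two replication systems. A high-copy ColE1/pUC-type origin supports propagation in E. coli, and the pVS1 module (oriV, RepA replication protein and StaA stability protein) allows stable maintenance in Agrobacterium. Bacterial selection is by kanamycin, through an aminoglycoside phosphotransferase gene that is annotated as being driven by the bla (AmpR) promoter.

The T-DNA is bounded by nopaline-type left and right border repeats and holds two cassettes in the same orientation. Next to the left border is a plant selectable marker: the NOS promoter, the bar gene (phosphinothricin acetyltransferase, which confers Basta/glufosinate tolerance) and the NOS terminator. Towards the right border is the expression cassette, made up of the CaMV 35S promoter, the TMV Ω 5' leader that acts as a translational enhancer, and the octopine synthase terminator. The annotated fragment of a CaMV protein upstream of the promoter probably reflects extended 35S upstream sequence rather than an expressed gene.

The insert, PITG_21362 from Phytophthora infestans strain T30-4, is not annotated in the feature table. It presumably occupies the roughly 530 bp unannotated gap between the Ω leader and the OCS terminator. No epitope tags are recorded, and the cloning sites are listed as unknown. The associated publication title concerns pathogen proteins that counteract an NLR immune receptor network, which suggests the plasmid is used to test this P. infestans protein in plant immunity assays. The record does not describe the protein's function.
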