Features (pLannotate 1.2.2; 16 found; start..end, strand, type, name):
    652..676     -  misc_feature   RB T-DNA repeat: right border repeat from nopaline C58 T-DNA
    743..1450    -  terminator     OCS terminator: octopine synthase terminator
   1982..2035    -  misc_feature   TMV Ω: translational enhancer from the tobacco mosaic virus 5'-leader sequence (Gallie et al., 1988)
   2064..2409    -  promoter       CaMV 35S promoter: strong constitutive promoter from cauliflower mosaic virus
   2066..2112    -  promoter       minimal CaMV 35S promoter: minimal 35S promoter from cauliflower mosaic virus
   2593..3399    -  CDS            IBMP_CAMVB (fragment): Experimental evidence at protein level: Swiss-Prot protein existence level 1. Enhances the ribosomal termination-reinitiation event leading to the translation of major open reading frames on the polycistronic viral RNAs. From Cauliflower mosaic virus (strain Bari 1) (CaMV).
   3442..3694    -  terminator     NOS terminator: nopaline synthase terminator and poly(A) signal
   3725..4273    -  CDS            bar: PAT_STRHY - Experimental evidence at protein level: Swiss-Prot protein existence level 1. Inactivates phosphinothricin (PPT) by transfer of an acetyl group from acetyl CoA. Can also acetylate demethylphosphinothricin but not PTT or glutamate. This enzyme is an effector of phosphinothricin tripeptide (PTT or bialaphos) resistance. From Streptomyces hygroscopicus. Introduced by genetic manipulation and expressed in glufosinate-tolerant maize by Dekalb Genetics.
   4294..4476    -  promoter       NOS promoter: nopaline synthase promoter NOS promoter
   4671..4695    -  misc_feature   LB T-DNA repeat: left border repeat from nopaline C58 T-DNA
   4831..5419    -  rep_origin     ori: high-copy-number ColE1/pMB1/pBR322/pUC origin of replication
   5590..6384    -  CDS            KanR: aminoglycoside phosphotransferase; aphA-3; confers resistance to kanamycin
   6385..6489    -  promoter       AmpR promoter: bla
   6551..6745    -  rep_origin     pVS1 oriV: origin of replication for the Pseudomonas plasmid pVS1 (Heeb et al., 2000)
   6811..7884    -  CDS            pVS1 RepA: replication protein from the Pseudomonas plasmid pVS1 (Heeb et al., 2000)
   8313..343     -  CDS            pVS1 StaA (across the origin): stability protein from the Pseudomonas plasmid pVS1 (Heeb et al., 2000)
>Addgene plasmid #173558 | pICSL86977OD:PITG_21362 | addgene full sequence | sequence record 342792 | Addgene NGS Result
TGGCCCATATGTCGTAAGGGCTTGGCTGCACCGGAATCAGCACGAAGTCGGCTGCCTTGATCGCGGACAC
AGCCAAGTCCGCCGCCTGGGGCGCTCCGTCGATCACTACGAAGTCGCGCCGGCCGATGGCCTTCACGTCG
CGGTCAATCGTCGGGCGGTCGATGCCGACAACGGTTAGCGGTTGATCTTCCCGCACGGCCGCCCAATCGC
GGGCACTGCCCTGGGGATCGGAATCGACTAACAGAACATCGGCCCCGGCGAGTTGCAGGGCGCGGGCTAG
ATGGGTTGCGATGGTCGTCTTGCCTGACCCGCCTTTCTGGTTAAGTACAGCGATAACCTTCATGCGTTCC
CCTTGCGTATTTGTTTATTTACTCATCGCATCATATACGCAGCGACCGCATGACGCAAGCTGTTTTACTC
AAATACACATCACCTTTTTAGACGGCGGCGCTCGGTTTCTTCAGCGGCCAAGCTGGCCGGCCAGGCCGCC
AGCTTGGCATCAGACAAACCGGCCAGGATTTCATGCAGCCGCACGGCTGACTCCCGAGGGGAACCCTGTG
GTTGGCATGCACATACAAATGGACGAACGGATAAACCTTTTCACGCCCTTTTAAATATCCGATTATTCTA
ATAAACGCTCTTTTCTCTTAGGTTTACCCGCCAATATATCCTGTCAAACACTGATAGTTTAAACGGATCA
CTTCGTGTCCCTCGGTCACATGTGCATCCTCTAGTAGCGGTCCTGCTGAGCCTCGACATGTTGTCGCAAA
ATTCGCCCTGGACCCGCCCAACGATTTGTCGTCACTGTCAAGGTTTGACCTGCACTTCATTTGGGGCCCA
CATACACCAAAAAAATGCTGCATAATTCTCGGGGCAGCAAGTCGGTTACCCGGCCGCCGTGCTGGACCGG
GTTGAATGGTGCCCGTAACTTTCGGTAGAGCGGACGGCCAATACTCAACTTCAAGGAATCTCACCCATGC
GCGCCGGCGGGGAACCGGAGTTCCCTTCAGTGAGCGTTATTAGTTCGCCGCTCGGTGTGTCGTAGATACT
AGCCCCTGGGGCACTTTTGAAATTTGAATAAGATTTATGTAATCAGTCTTTTAGGTTTGACCGGTTCTGC
CGCTTTTTTTAAAATTGGATTTGTAATAATAAAACGCAATTGTTTGTTATTGTGGCGCTCTATCATAGAT
GTCGCTATAAACCTATTCAGCACAATATATTGTTTTCATTTTAATATTGTACATATAAGTAGTAGGGTAC
AATCAGTAAATTGAACGGAGAATATTATTCATAAAAATACGATAGTAACGGGTGATATATTCATTAGAAT
GAACCGAAACCGGCGGTAAGGATCTGAGCTACACATGCTCAGGTTTTTTACAACGTGCACAACAGAATTG
AAAGCAAATATCATGCGATCATAGGCTTCTCGCATATCTCATTAAAGCAGGACAAGCTCAGATCAACAAT
GTCAAAGCGTCATACTCCTTAGATGTCTTAAGAGTTCCCCTAGTGATTCCAAGCTTGTTTTTAAGAGTCA
CCTGAGTAAGAGTGTCGTCCATGAACTGACCGAAGTACTTCTGAGCCAAAGGGTTCTCGTTGATCTTTGC
CAACATTGTCTCACCTGTGTTAGTTGTAGTAGGGTTCTTCACCTTCATCAATGTGTCAACGTACATTCTA
GTCTGCAACAAAGTTGAGAAAGCCTCGTACTCCTTAGAGTCTGGTGCAGTGTCCTTAGTGATCCTAAGCT
TAGACTTCAACACGTCCACAGTCCACTTCTCGTCGATGTACTGCTCGAAGTTCCTCTGAGCCAACTGGTT
CTTTCCCAATTTAGACATAAGGTTCTGCTCCAAAGTCATAGCGTTCTGTGGCTTAGCAGCAGTCACTGCC
TCGTCCACCTTCTTCAAAGCTCCAGTGTTCTTAGTGAAAGATGCCAACTTAGAAAGTTGCTTAGTCAAAA
TCTCCATCCTCATTGTATCGATAATTGTAAATGTAATTGTAATGTTGTTTGTTGTTTGTTGTTGTTGGTA
ATTGTTGTAAAAATGAGCTCTTATACTCGAGCGTGTCCTCTCCAAATGAAATGAACTTCCTTATATAGAG
GAAGGGTCTTGCGAAGGATAGTGGGATTGTGCGTCATCCCTTACGTCAGTGGAGATGTCACATCAATCCA
CTTGCTTTGTAGACGTGGTTGGAACCTCTTCTTTTTCCACGATGCTCCTCGTGGGTGGGGGTCCATCTTT
GGGACCACTGTCGGCAGAGAGATCTTGAATGATAGCCTTTCCTTTATCGCAATGATGGCATTTGTAGGAG
CCACCTTCCTTTTCTACTGTCCTTTCGATGAAGTGACAGATAGCTGGGCAATGGAATCCGAGGAGGTTTC
CCGAAATTATCCTTTGTTGAAAAGTCTCAATAGCCCTTTGATCTTCTGAGACTGTATCTTTGACATTTTT
GGAGTAGACCAGAGTGTCGTGCTCCACCATGTTGACGAAGATTTTCTTCTTGTCATTGAGTCGTAAAAGA
CTCTGTATGAACTGTTCGCCAGTCTTGACGGCGAGTTCTGTTAGATCCTCGATTTGAATCTTAGACTCCA
TGCATGGCCTTAGATTCAGTAGGAACTACCTTTTTAGAGACTCCAATCTCTATTACTTGCCTTGGTTTAT
GAAGCAAGCCTTGAATCGTCCATACTGGAATAGTACTTCTGATCTTGAGAAATATGTCTTTCTCTGTGTT
CTTGATGCAATTAGTCCTGAATCTTTTGACTGCATCTTTAACCTTCTTGGGAAGGTATTTGATCTCCTGG
AGATTGTTACTCGGGTAGATCGTCTTGATGAGACTTGCTGCGTAGGCCTCTCTAACCATCTGTGGGTCAG
CATTCTTTCTGAAATTGAAGAGGCTAACCTTCTCATTATCAGTGGTGAACATAGTGTCGTCACCTTCACC
TTCGAACTTCCTTCCTAGATCGTAAAGATAGAGGAAATCGTCCATTGTAATCTCCGGGGCAAAGGAGATC
TCTTTTGGGGCTGGATCACTGCTGGGCCTTTTGGTTCCTAGCGTGAGCCAGTGGGCTTTTTGCTTTGGTG
GGCTTGTTAGGGCCTTAGCAAAGCTCTTGGGCTTGAGTTGAGCTTCTCCTTTGGGGATGAAGTTCAACCT
GTCTGTTTGCTGACTTGTTGTGTACGCGTCAGCTGCTGCTCTTGCCTCTGTAATAGTGGCAAATTTCTTG
TGTGCAACTCCGGGAACGCCGTTTGTTGCCGCCTTTGTACAACCCCAGTCATCGTATATACCGGCATGTG
GACCGTTATACACAACGTAGTAGTTGATATGAGGGTGTTGAATACCCGATTCTGCTCTGAGAGGAGCAAC
TGTGCTGTTAAGCTCAGATTTTTGTGGGATTGGAATTCCTCCAAGCTTGAATTCTTGCAGCGCTCCAATT
CAGCAAGCGTCGATCTAGTAACATAGATGACACCGCGCGCGATAATTTATCCTAGTTTGCGCGCTATATT
TTGTTTTCTATCGCGTATTAAATGTATAATTGCGGGACTCTAATCATAAAAACCCATCTCATAAATAACG
TCATGCATTACATGTTAATTATTACATGCTTAACGTAATTCAACAGAAATTATATGATAATCATCGCAAG
ACCGGCAACAGGATTCAATCTTAAGAAACTTTATTGCCAAATGTTTGAACGATCTGCTTGACTCTAGATC
CAGAGTCCCGCTCAAATCTCAGTCACAGGAAGAACAGGTCTAGGAGGAACAGGAAGAGAGAAATCAAGCT
GCCAGAATCCCACATCATGCCAATTTCCATGTTTGAAACCAGCAGCTCTAAGCATTCCCCTAGGAGCATA
ACCAAGAGCCTCATGCATCCTCACAGAAGGATCATTAGGAAGTCCAATCACAGCAACCACAGACTTGAAA
CCCTGAGCCTCCAAAGACTTCAAAAGATGAGTGTAAAGAGTAGATCCAAGACCAGTTCTTTGATGCCTAG
GAGACACGTAAACAGTAGACTCAGCAGTCCAATCGTAAGCATTCCTAGCCTTCCAAGGACCAGCATAAGC
AATACCAGCCACTTCACCATCCACTTCAGCAACAAGCCAAGGATACCTCTCTCTAAGCCTCACAAGATCA
TCAGTCCACTCTTGTGGTTCTTGAGGCTCAGTCCTGAAATTCACAGTAGAAGTCTCAATGTAATGATTCA
CAATAGTGCACACAGCAGGCATATCAGCCTCAGTAGCCCTTCTAATATCAGCAGGCCTTCTTTCAGGAGA
CATGCGAAACGATCCAGATCCGGTGCAGATTATTTGGATTGAGAGTGAATATGAGACTCTAATTGGATAC
CGAGGGGAATTTATGGAACGTCAGTGGAGCATTTTGACAAGAAATATTTGCTAGCTGATAGTGACCTTAG
GCGACTTTTGAACGCGCAATAATGGTTTCTGACGTATGTGCTTAGCTCATTAAACTCCAGAAACCCGCGG
CTGAGTGGCTCCTTCAACGTTGCGGTTCTGTCAGTTCCAAACGTAAAACGGCTTGTCCCGCGTCATCGGC
GGGGGTCATAACGTGACTCCCTTAATTCTCCGCTCCGGATCCGAATTCGGCACAGAGTGTTCAACCCCAG
TACATTAAAAACGTCCGCAATGTGTTATTAAGTTGTCTAAGCGTCAATTTGTTTACACCACAATATATCC
TGCCACCAGCCAGCCAACAGCTCCCCGACCGGCAGCTCGGCACAAAATCACCACTCGATACAGGCAGCCC
ATCAACCATGACTACTGTCCGGTCCAACAGATCCGAGCAGGAACCGTAAAAAGGCCGCGTTGCTGGCGTT
TTTCCATAGGCTCCGCCCCCCTGACGAGCATCACAAAAATCGACGCTCAAGTCAGAGGTGGCGAAACCCG
ACAGGACTATAAAGATACCAGGCGTTTCCCCCTGGAAGCTCCCTCGTGCGCTCTCCTGTTCCGACCCTGC
CGCTTACCGGATACCTGTCCGCCTTTCTCCCTTCGGGAAGCGTGGCGCTTTCTCATAGCTCACGCTGTAG
GTATCTCAGTTCGGTGTAGGTCGTTCGCTCCAAGCTGGGCTGTGTGCACGAACCCCCCGTTCAGCCCGAC
CGCTGCGCCTTATCCGGTAACTATCGTCTTGAGTCCAACCCGGTAAGACACGACTTATCGCCACTGGCAG
CAGCCACTGGTAACAGGATTAGCAGAGCGAGGTATGTAGGCGGTGCTACAGAGTTCTTGAAGTGGTGGCC
TAACTACGGCTACACTAGAAGAACAGTATTTGGTATCTGCGCTCTGCTGAAGCCAGTTACCTTCGGAAAA
AGAGTTGGTAGCTCTTGATCCGGCAAACAAACCACCGCTGGTAGCGGTGGTTTTTTTGTTTGCAAGCAGC
AGATTACGCGCAGAAAAAAAGGATCTCAAGAAGATCCTTTGATCTTTTCTACGGGGTCTGACGCTCAGTG
GAACGAAAACTCACGTTAAGGGATTTTGGTCATGAGATTATCAAAAAGGATCTTCACCTAGATCCTTTTA
AATTAAAAATGAAGTTTTAAATCAATCTAAAGTATATATGAGTAAACTTGGTCTGACAGCTAAAACAATT
CATCCAGTAAAATATAATATTTTATTTTCTCCCAATCAGGCTTGATCCCCAGTAAGTCAAAAAATAGCTC
GACATACTGTTCTTCCCCGATATCCTCCCTGAGCGACCGGACGCAGAAGGCAATGTCATACCACTTGTCC
GCCCTGCCGCTTCTCCCAAGATCAATAAAGCCACTTACTTTGCCATCTTTCACAAAGATGTTGCTGTCTC
CCAGGTCGCCGTGGGAAAAGACAAGTTCCTCTTCGGGCTTTTCCGTCTTTAAAAAATCATACAGCTCGCG
CGGATCTTTAAATGGAGTGTCCTCTTCCCAGTTTTCGCAATCCACATCGGCCAGATCGTTATTCAGTAAG
TAATCCAATTCGGCTAAGCGGCTGTCTAAGCTATTCGTATAGGGACAATCCGATATGTCGATGGAGTGAA
AGAGCCTGATGCACTCCGCATACAGCTCGATAATCTTTTCAGGGCTTTGTTCATCTTCATACTCTTCCGA
GCAAAGGACGCCATCGGCCTCACTCATGAGCAGATTGCTCCAGCCATCATGCCGTTCAAAGTGCAGGACC
TTTGGAACAGGCAGCTTTCCTTCCAGCCATAGCATCATGTCCTTTTCCCGTTCCACATCATAGGTGGTCC
CTTTATACCGGCTGTCCGTCATTTTTAAATATAGGTTTTCATTTTCTCCCACCAGCTTATATACCTTAGC
AGGAGACATTCCTTCCGTATCTTTTACGCAGCGGTATTTTTCGATCAGTTTTTTCAATTCCGGTGATATT
CTCATTTTAGCCATACTCTTCCTTTTTCAATATTATTGAAGCATTTATCAGGGTTATTGTCTCATGAGCG
GATACATATTTGAATGTATTTAGAAAAATAAACAAATAGGGGTTCCGCGCACTCGGAGCCTTGATGTGGG
CGCTTTTTGCAGCTGTTCGGCTGTGCGCTGGCCAGACAGTTATGCACAGGCCAGGCGGGTTTTAAGAGTT
TTAATAAGTTTTAAAGAGTTTTAGGCGGAAAAATCGCCTTTTTTCTCTTTTATATCAGTCACTTACATGT
GTGACCGGTTCCCAATGTACGGCTTTGGGTTCCCAATGTACGGGTTCCGGTTCCCAATGTACGGCTTTGG
GTTCCCAATGTACGTGCTATCCACAGGAAAGAAGCTTTTTCGACCTTTTTCCCCTGCTAGGGCAATTTGC
CCTAGCATCTGCTCCGTACATTAGGAACCGGCGGATGCTTCGCCCTCGATCAGGTTGCGGTAGCGCATGA
CTAGGATCGGGCCAGCCTGCCCCGCCTCCTCCTTCAAATCGTACTCCGGCAGGTCATTTGACCCGATCAG
CTTGCGCACGGTGAAACAGAACTTCTTGAACTCTCCGGCGCTGCCACTGCGTTCGTAGATCGTCTTGAAC
AACCATCTGGCTTCTGCCTTGCCTGCGGCGCGGCGTGCCAGGCGGTAGAGAAAACGGCCGATGCCGGGAT
CGATCAAAAAGTAATCGGGGTGAACCGTCAGCACGTCCGGGTTCTTGCCTTCTGTGATCTCGCGGTACAT
CCAATCAGCTAGCTCGATCTCGATGTACTCCGGCCGCCCGGTTTCGCTCTTTACGATCTTGTAGCGGCTA
ATCAAGGCTTCACCCTCGGATACCGTCACCAGGCGGCCGTTCTTGGCCTTCTTCGTACGCTGCATGGCAA
CGTGCGTGGTGTTTAACCGAATGCAGGTTTCTACCAGGTCGTCTTTCTGCTTTCCGCCATCGGCTCGCCG
GCAGAACTTGAGTACGTCCGCAACGTGTGGACGGAACACGCGGCCGGGCTTGTCTCCCTTCCCTTCCCGG
TATCGGTTCATGGATTCGGTTAGATGGGAAACCGCCATCAGTACCAGGTCGTAATCCCACACACTGGCCA
TGCCGGCCGGCCCTGCGGAAACCTCTACGTGCCCGTCTGGAAGCTCGTAGCGGATCACCTCGCCAGCTCG
TCGGTCACGCTTCGACAGACGGAAAACGGCCACGTCCATGATGCTGCGACTATCGCGGGTGCCCACGTCA
TAGAGCATCGGAACGAAAAAATCTGGTTGCTCGTCGCCCTTGGGCGGCTTCCTAATCGACGACGCACCGG
CTGCCGGCGGTTGCCGGGATTCTTTGCGGATTCGATCAGCGGCCGCTTGCCACGATTCACCGGGGCGTGC
TTCTGCCTCGATGCGTTGCCGCTGGGCGGCCTGCGCGGCCTTCAACTTCTCCACCAGGTCATCACCCAGC
GCCGCGCCGATTTGTACCGGGCCGGATGGTTTGCGACCGCTCACGCCGATTCCTCGGGCTTGGGGGTTCC
AGTGCCATTGCAGGGCCGGCAGACAACCCAGCCGCTTACGCCTGGCCAACCGCCCGTTCCTCCACACATG
GGGCATTCCACGGCGTCGGTGCCTGGTTGTTCTTGATTTTCCATGCCGCCTCCTTTAGCCGCTAAAATTC
ATCTACTCATTTATTCATTTGCTCATTTACTCTGGTAGCTGCGCGATGTATTCAGATAGCAGCTCGGTAA
TGGTCTTGCCTTGGCGTACCGCGTACATCTTCAGCTTGGTGTGATCCTCCGCCGGCAACTGAAAGTTGAC
CCGCTTCATGGCTGGCGTGTCTGCCAGGCTGGCCAACGTTGCAGCCTTGCTGCTGCGTGCGCTCGGACGG
CCGGCACTTAGCGTGTTTGTGCTTTTGCTCATTTTCTCTTTACCTCATTAACTCAAATGAGTTTTGATTT
AATTTCAGCGGCCAGCGCCTGGACCTCGCGGGCAGCGTCGCCCTCGGGTTCTGATTCAAGAACGGTTGTG
CCGGCGGCGGCAGTGCCTGGGTAGCTCACGCGCTGCGTGATACGGGACTCAAGAATGGGCAGCTCGTACC
CGGCCAGCGCCTCGGCAACCTCACCGCCGATGCGCGTGCCTTTGATCGCCCGCGACACGACAAAGGCCGC
TTGTAGCCTTCCATCCGTGACCTCAATGCGCTGCTTAACCAGCTCCACCAGGTCGGCGG
